>Addgene plasmid #223068 | pCMV-T7-SpCas9(MRRWMR)-P2A-EGFP (RAS2816) | addgene full sequence | sequence record 447673 | Addgene NGS Result
AATCGGCCAACGCGCGGGGAGAGGCGGTTTGCGTATTGGGCGCTCTTCCGCTTCCTCGCTCACTGACTCG
CTGCGCTCGGTCGTTCGGCTGCGGCGAGCGGTATCAGCTCACTCAAAGGCGGTAATACGGTTATCCACAG
AATCAGGGGATAACGCAGGAAAGAACATGTGAGCAAAAGGCCAGCAAAAGGCCAGGAACCGTAAAAAGGC
CGCGTTGCTGGCGTTTTTCCATAGGCTCCGCCCCCCTGACGAGCATCACAAAAATCGACGCTCAAGTCAG
AGGTGGCGAAACCCGACAGGACTATAAAGATACCAGGCGTTTCCCCCTGGAAGCTCCCTCGTGCGCTCTC
CTGTTCCGACCCTGCCGCTTACCGGATACCTGTCCGCCTTTCTCCCTTCGGGAAGCGTGGCGCTTTCTCA
TAGCTCACGCTGTAGGTATCTCAGTTCGGTGTAGGTCGTTCGCTCCAAGCTGGGCTGTGTGCACGAACCC
CCCGTTCAGCCCGACCGCTGCGCCTTATCCGGTAACTATCGTCTTGAGTCCAACCCGGTAAGACACGACT
TATCGCCACTGGCAGCAGCCACTGGTAACAGGATTAGCAGAGCGAGGTATGTAGGCGGTGCTACAGAGTT
CTTGAAGTGGTGGCCTAACTACGGCTACACTAGAAGAACAGTATTTGGTATCTGCGCTCTGCTGAAGCCA
GTTACCTTCGGAAAAAGAGTTGGTAGCTCTTGATCCGGCAAACAAACCACCGCTGGTAGCGGTGGTTTTT
TTGTTTGCAAGCAGCAGATTACGCGCAGAAAAAAAGGATCTCAAGAAGATCCTTTGATCTTTTCTACGGG
GTCTGACGCTCAGTGGAACGAAAACTCACGTTAAGGGATTTTGGTCATGAGATTATCAAAAAGGATCTTC
ACCTAGATCCTTTTAAATTAAAAATGAAGTTTTAAATCAATCTAAAGTATATATGAGTAAACTTGGTCTG
ACAGTTACCAATGCTTAATCAGTGAGGCACCTATCTCAGCGATCTGTCTATTTCGTTCATCCATAGTTGC
CTGACTCCCCGTCGTGTAGATAACTACGATACGGGAGGGCTTACCATCTGGCCCCAGTGCTGCAATGATA
CCGCGAGACCCACGCTCACCGGCTCCAGATTTATCAGCAATAAACCAGCCAGCCGGAAGGGCCGAGCGCA
GAAGTGGTCCTGCAACTTTATCCGCCTCCATCCAGTCTATTAATTGTTGCCGGGAAGCTAGAGTAAGTAG
TTCGCCAGTTAATAGTTTGCGCAACGTTGTTGCCATTGCTACAGGCATCGTGGTGTCACGCTCGTCGTTT
GGTATGGCTTCATTCAGCTCCGGTTCCCAACGATCAAGGCGAGTTACATGATCCCCCATGTTGTGCAAAA
AAGCGGTTAGCTCCTTCGGTCCTCCGATCGTTGTCAGAAGTAAGTTGGCCGCAGTGTTATCACTCATGGT
TATGGCAGCACTGCATAATTCTCTTACTGTCATGCCATCCGTAAGATGCTTTTCTGTGACTGGTGAGTAC
TCAACCAAGTCATTCTGAGAATAGTGTATGCGGCGACCGAGTTGCTCTTGCCCGGCGTCAATACGGGATA
ATACCGCGCCACATAGCAGAACTTTAAAAGTGCTCATCATTGGAAAACGTTCTTCGGGGCGAAAACTCTC
AAGGATCTTACCGCTGTTGAGATCCAGTTCGATGTAACCCACTCGTGCACCCAACTGATCTTCAGCATCT
TTTACTTTCACCAGCGTTTCTGGGTGAGCAAAAACAGGAAGGCAAAATGCCGCAAAAAAGGGAATAAGGG
CGACACGGAAATGTTGAATACTCATACTCTTCCTTTTTCAATATTATTGAAGCATTTATCAGGGTTATTG
TCTCATGAGCGGATACATATTTGAATGTATTTAGAAAAATAAACAAATAGGGGTTCCGCGCACATTTCCC
CGAAAAGTGCCACCTGACGTCGACGGATCGGGAGATCGATCTCCCGATCCCCTAGGGTCGACTCTCAGTA
CAATCTGCTCTGATGCCGCATAGTTAAGCCAGTATCTGCTCCCTGCTTGTGTGTTGGAGGTCGCTGAGTA
GTGCGCGAGCAAAATTTAAGCTACAACAAGGCAAGGCTTGACCGACAATTGCATGAAGAATCTGCTTAGG
GTTAGGCGTTTTGCGCTGCTTCGCGATGTACGGGCCAGATATACGCGTTGACATTGATTATTGACTAGTT
ATTAATAGTAATCAATTACGGGGTCATTAGTTCATAGCCCATATATGGAGTTCCGCGTTACATAACTTAC
GGTAAATGGCCCGCCTGGCTGACCGCCCAACGACCCCCGCCCATTGACGTCAATAATGACGTATGTTCCC
ATAGTAACGCCAATAGGGACTTTCCATTGACGTCAATGGGTGGAGTATTTACGGTAAACTGCCCACTTGG
CAGTACATCAAGTGTATCATATGCCAAGTACGCCCCCTATTGACGTCAATGACGGTAAATGGCCCGCCTG
GCATTATGCCCAGTACATGACCTTATGGGACTTTCCTACTTGGCAGTACATCTACGTATTAGTCATCGCT
ATTACCATGGTGATGCGGTTTTGGCAGTACATCAATGGGCGTGGATAGCGGTTTGACTCACGGGGATTTC
CAAGTCTCCACCCCATTGACGTCAATGGGAGTTTGTTTTGGCACCAAAATCAACGGGACTTTCCAAAATG
TCGTAACAACTCCGCCCCATTGACGCAAATGGGCGGTAGGCGTGTACGGTGGGAGGTCTATATAAGCAGA
GCTGGTTTAGTGAACCGTCAGATCCGCTAGAGATCCGCGGCCGCTAATACGACTCACTATAGGGAGAGCC
GCCACCATGGACAAGAAGTACAGCATCGGCCTGGACATCGGCACCAACTCTGTGGGCTGGGCCGTGATCA
CCGACGAGTACAAGGTGCCCAGCAAGAAATTCAAGGTGCTGGGCAACACCGACCGGCACAGCATCAAGAA
GAACCTGATCGGAGCCCTGCTGTTCGACAGCGGCGAAACAGCCGAGGCCACCCGGCTGAAGAGAACCGCC
AGAAGAAGATACACCAGACGGAAGAACCGGATCTGCTATCTGCAAGAGATCTTCAGCAACGAGATGGCCA
AGGTGGACGACAGCTTCTTCCACAGACTGGAAGAGTCCTTCCTGGTGGAAGAGGATAAGAAGCACGAGCG
GCACCCCATCTTCGGCAACATCGTGGACGAGGTGGCCTACCACGAGAAGTACCCCACCATCTACCACCTG
AGAAAGAAACTGGTGGACAGCACCGACAAGGCCGACCTGCGGCTGATCTATCTGGCCCTGGCCCACATGA
TCAAGTTCCGGGGCCACTTCCTGATCGAGGGCGACCTGAACCCCGACAACAGCGACGTGGACAAGCTGTT
CATCCAGCTGGTGCAGACCTACAACCAGCTGTTCGAGGAAAACCCCATCAACGCCAGCGGCGTGGACGCC
AAGGCCATCCTGTCTGCCAGACTGAGCAAGAGCAGACGGCTGGAAAATCTGATCGCCCAGCTGCCCGGCG
AGAAGAAGAATGGCCTGTTCGGAAACCTGATTGCCCTGAGCCTGGGCCTGACCCCCAACTTCAAGAGCAA
CTTCGACCTGGCCGAGGATGCCAAACTGCAGCTGAGCAAGGACACCTACGACGACGACCTGGACAACCTG
CTGGCCCAGATCGGCGACCAGTACGCCGACCTGTTTCTGGCCGCCAAGAACCTGTCCGACGCCATCCTGC
TGAGCGACATCCTGAGAGTGAACACCGAGATCACCAAGGCCCCCCTGAGCGCCTCTATGATCAAGAGATA
CGACGAGCACCACCAGGACCTGACCCTGCTGAAAGCTCTCGTGCGGCAGCAGCTGCCTGAGAAGTACAAA
GAGATTTTCTTCGACCAGAGCAAGAACGGCTACGCCGGCTACATTGACGGCGGAGCCAGCCAGGAAGAGT
TCTACAAGTTCATCAAGCCCATCCTGGAAAAGATGGACGGCACCGAGGAACTGCTCGTGAAGCTGAACAG
AGAGGACCTGCTGCGGAAGCAGCGGACCTTCGACAACGGCAGCATCCCCCACCAGATCCACCTGGGAGAG
CTGCACGCCATTCTGCGGCGGCAGGAAGATTTTTACCCATTCCTGAAGGACAACCGGGAAAAGATCGAGA
AGATCCTGACCTTCCGCATCCCCTACTACGTGGGCCCTCTGGCCAGGGGAAACAGCAGATTCGCCTGGAT
GACCAGAAAGAGCGAGGAAACCATCACCCCCTGGAACTTCGAGGAAGTGGTGGACAAGGGCGCTTCCGCC
CAGAGCTTCATCGAGCGGATGACCAACTTCGATAAGAACCTGCCCAACGAGAAGGTGCTGCCCAAGCACA
GCCTGCTGTACGAGTACTTCACCGTGTATAACGAGCTGACCAAAGTGAAATACGTGACCGAGGGAATGAG
AAAGCCCGCCTTCCTGAGCGGCGAGCAGAAAAAGGCCATCGTGGACCTGCTGTTCAAGACCAACCGGAAA
GTGACCGTGAAGCAGCTGAAAGAGGACTACTTCAAGAAAATCGAGTGCTTCGACTCCGTGGAAATCTCCG
GCGTGGAAGATCGGTTCAACGCCTCCCTGGGCACATACCACGATCTGCTGAAAATTATCAAGGACAAGGA
CTTCCTGGACAATGAGGAAAACGAGGACATTCTGGAAGATATCGTGCTGACCCTGACACTGTTTGAGGAC
AGAGAGATGATCGAGGAACGGCTGAAAACCTATGCCCACCTGTTCGACGACAAAGTGATGAAGCAGCTGA
AGCGGCGGAGATACACCGGCTGGGGCAGGCTGAGCCGGAAGCTGATCAACGGCATCCGGGACAAGCAGTC
CGGCAAGACAATCCTGGATTTCCTGAAGTCCGACGGCTTCGCCAACAGAAACTTCATGCAGCTGATCCAC
GACGACAGCCTGACCTTTAAAGAGGACATCCAGAAAGCCCAGGTGTCCGGCCAGGGCGATAGCCTGCACG
AGCACATTGCCAATCTGGCCGGCAGCCCCGCCATTAAGAAGGGCATCCTGCAGACAGTGAAGGTGGTGGA
CGAGCTCGTGAAAGTGATGGGCCGGCACAAGCCCGAGAACATCGTGATCGAAATGGCCAGAGAGAACCAG
ACCACCCAGAAGGGACAGAAGAACAGCCGCGAGAGAATGAAGCGGATCGAAGAGGGCATCAAAGAGCTGG
GCAGCCAGATCCTGAAAGAACACCCCGTGGAAAACACCCAGCTGCAGAACGAGAAGCTGTACCTGTACTA
CCTGCAGAATGGGCGGGATATGTACGTGGACCAGGAACTGGACATCAACCGGCTGTCCGACTACGATGTG
GACCATATCGTGCCTCAGAGCTTTCTGAAGGACGACTCCATCGACAACAAGGTGCTGACCAGAAGCGACA
AGAACCGGGGCAAGAGCGACAACGTGCCCTCCGAAGAGGTCGTGAAGAAGATGAAGAACTACTGGCGGCA
GCTGCTGAACGCCAAGCTGATTACCCAGAGAAAGTTCGACAATCTGACCAAGGCCGAGAGAGGCGGCCTG
AGCGAACTGGATAAGGCCGGCTTCATCAAGAGACAGCTGGTGGAAACCCGGCAGATCACAAAGCACGTGG
CACAGATCCTGGACTCCCGGATGAACACTAAGTACGACGAGAATGACAAGCTGATCCGGGAAGTGAAAGT
GATCACCCTGAAGTCCAAGCTGGTGTCCGATTTCCGGAAGGATTTCCAGTTTTACAAAGTGCGCGAGATC
AACAACTACCACCACGCCCACGACGCCTACCTGAACGCCGTCGTGGGAACCGCCCTGATCAAAAAGTACC
CTAAGCTGGAAAGCGAGTTCGTGTACGGCGACTACAAGGTGTACGACGTGCGGAAGATGATCGCCAAGAG
CGAGCAGGAAATCGGCAAGGCTACCGCCAAGTACTTCTTCTACAGCAACATCATGAACTTTTTCAAGACC
GAGATTACCCTGGCCAACGGCGAGATCCGGAAGCGGCCTCTGATCGAGACAAACGGCGAAACCGGGGAGA
TCGTGTGGGATAAGGGCCGGGATTTTGCCACCGTGCGGAAAGTGCTGAGCATGCCCCAAGTGAATATCGT
GAAAAAGACCGAGGTGCAGACAGGCGGCTTCAGCAAAGAGTCTATCCTGCCCAAGAGGAACAGCGATAAG
CTGATCGCCAGAAAGAAGGACTGGGACCCTAAGAAGTACGGCGGCTTCATGAGACCCACCGTGGCCTATT
CTGTGCTGGTGGTGGCCAAAGTGGAAAAGGGCAAGTCCAAGAAACTGAAGAGTGTGAAAGAGCTGCTGGG
GATCACCATCATGGAAAGAAGCAGCTTCGAGAAGAATCCCATCGACTTTCTGGAAGCCAAGGGCTACAAA
GAAGTGAAAAAGGACCTGATCATCAAGCTGCCTAAGTACTCCCTGTTCGAGCTGGAAAACGGCCGGAAGA
GAATGCTGGCCTCTGCCAGATGGCTGCAGAAGGGAAACGAACTGGCCCTGCCCTCCAAATATGTGAACTT
CCTGTACCTGGCCAGCCACTATGAGAAGCTGAAGGGCTCCCCCGAGGATAATGAGCAGAAACAGCTGTTT
GTGGAACAGCACAAGCACTACCTGGACGAGATCATCGAGCAGATCAGCGAGTTCTCCAAGAGAGTGATCC
TGGCCGACGCTAATCTGGACAAAGTGCTGTCCGCCTACAACAAGCACCGGGATAAGCCCATCAGAGAGCA
GGCCGAGAATATCATCCACCTGTTTACCCTGACCAATCTGGGAGCCCCTGCCGCCTTCAAGTACTTTGAC
ACCACCATCGACCGGAAGATGTACAGAAGCACCAAAGAGGTGCTGGACGCCACCCTGATCCACCAGAGCA
TCACCGGCCTGTACGAGACACGGATCGACCTGTCTCAGCTGGGAGGCGACGGATCCGGCGGAGGCGGAAG
CGGGAAAAGAACCGCCGACGGCAGCGAATTCGAGCCCAAGAAGAAGAGGAAAGTCTCGAGCGGAGGCGAC
TACAAAGACCATGACGGTGATTATAAAGATCATGACATCGATTACAAGGATGACGATGACAAGGGAGGCG
GTGGAAGCGGCGCAACAAACTTCTCTCTGCTGAAACAAGCCGGAGATGTCGAAGAGAATCCTGGACCGAT
GGTGAGCAAGGGCGAGGAGCTGTTCACCGGGGTGGTGCCCATCCTGGTCGAGCTGGACGGCGACGTAAAC
GGCCACAAGTTCAGCGTGTCCGGCGAGGGCGAGGGCGATGCCACCTACGGCAAGCTGACCCTGAAGTTCA
TCTGCACCACCGGCAAGCTGCCCGTGCCCTGGCCCACCCTCGTGACCACCCTGACCTACGGCGTGCAGTG
CTTCAGCCGCTACCCCGACCACATGAAGCAGCACGACTTCTTCAAGTCCGCCATGCCCGAAGGCTACGTC
CAGGAGCGCACCATCTTCTTCAAGGACGACGGCAACTACAAGACCCGCGCCGAGGTGAAGTTCGAGGGCG
ACACCCTGGTGAACCGCATCGAGCTGAAGGGCATCGACTTCAAGGAGGACGGCAACATCCTGGGGCACAA
GCTGGAGTACAACTACAACAGCCACAACGTCTATATCATGGCCGACAAGCAGAAGAACGGCATCAAGGTG
AACTTCAAGATCCGCCACAACATCGAGGACGGCAGCGTGCAGCTCGCCGACCACTACCAGCAGAACACCC
CCATCGGCGACGGCCCCGTGCTGCTGCCCGACAACCACTACCTGAGCACCCAGTCCGCCCTGAGCAAAGA
CCCCAACGAGAAGCGCGATCACATGGTCCTGCTGGAGTTCGTGACCGCCGCCGGGATCACTCTCGGCATG
GACGAGCTGTACAAGTGACCGGTCATCATCACCATCACCATTGAGTTTAAACCCGCTGATCAGCCTCGAC
TGTGCCTTCTAGTTGCCAGCCATCTGTTGTTTGCCCCTCCCCCGTGCCTTCCTTGACCCTGGAAGGTGCC
ACTCCCACTGTCCTTTCCTAATAAAATGAGGAAATTGCATCGCATTGTCTGAGTAGGTGTCATTCTATTC
TGGGGGGTGGGGTGGGGCAGGACAGCAAGGGGGAGGATTGGGAAGACAATAGCAGGCATGCTGGGGATGC
GGTGGGCTCTATGGCTTCTGAGGCGGAAAGAACCAGCTGGGGCTCGATACCGTCGACCTCTAGCTAGAGC
TTGGCGTAATCATGGTCATAGCTGTTTCCTGTGTGAAATTGTTATCCGCTCACAATTCCACACAACATAC
GAGCCGGAAGCATAAAGTGTAAAGCCTAGGGTGCCTAATGAGTGAGCTAACTCACATTAATTGCGTTGCG
CTCACTGCCCGCTTTCCAGTCGGGAAACCTGTCGTGCCAGCTGCATTAATG
Features (pLannotate 1.2.2; 18 found; start..end, strand, type, name):
    226..814     -  rep_origin     ori: high-copy-number ColE1/pMB1/pBR322/pUC origin of replication
    985..1845    -  CDS            AmpR: β-lactamase; bla; confers resistance to ampicillin, carbenicillin, and related antibiotics
   1846..1950    -  promoter       AmpR promoter: bla
   2021..2065    -  misc_feature   bom (fragment): basis of mobility region from pBR322
   2220..2599    +  enhancer       CMV enhancer: human cytomegalovirus immediate early enhancer
   2600..2803    +  promoter       CMV promoter: human cytomegalovirus (CMV) immediate early promoter
   2845..2863    +  promoter       T7 promoter: promoter for bacteriophage T7 RNA polymerase
   2877..4595    +  CDS            Cas9(N): N-terminal portion of Streptococcus pyogenes Cas9 (Zetsche et al., 2015)
   4482..6980    +  CDS            Cas9(C): C-terminal portion of Streptococcus pyogenes Cas9 (Zetsche et al., 2015)
   7068..7133    +  CDS            3xFLAG: three tandem FLAG® epitope tags, followed by an enterokinase cleavage site
   7209..7925    +  CDS            EGFP: EGFP is a basic (constitutively fluorescent) green fluorescent protein published in 1996, derived from Aequorea victoria. It is reported to be a rapidly-maturing weak dimer with moderate acid sensitivity.
   7980..8204    +  polyA_signal   bGH poly(A) signal: bovine growth hormone polyadenylation signal
   8208..8229    +  promoter       SV40 promoter (fragment): SV40 enhancer and early promoter
   8234..8250    +  misc_feature   MCS (fragment): pBluescript multiple cloning site
   8299..8315    -  protein_bind   lac operator: The lac repressor binds to the lac operator to inhibit transcription in E. coli. This inhibition can be relieved by adding lactose or isopropyl-β-D-thiogalactopyranoside (IPTG). lac repressor encoded by lacI
   8323..8353    -  promoter       lac promoter: promoter for the E. coli lac operon
   8368..8389    -  protein_bind   CAP binding site: CAP binding activates transcription in the presence of cAMP. E. coli catabolite activator protein
   8402..43      -  CDS            lacI (fragment) (across the origin): lac repressor; lacI; The lac repressor binds to the lac operator to inhibit transcription in E. coli. This inhibition can be relieved by adding lactose or isopropyl-β-D-thiogalactopyranoside (IPTG).
