[The description below was written by a language model from this plasmid's Addgene catalogue record and pLannotate feature annotations shown in this document.]
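Description:
pCMV-T7-SpCas9(MRRWMR)-P2A-EGFP (RAS2816) is an 8,451-nt mammalian expression and CRISPR plasmid built by Gibson cloning on the pCMV-T7-SpCas9-P2A-EGFP (RTW3027) backbone. It is maintained in E. coli through a high-copy ColE1/pUC-type origin and selected with ampicillin via the β-lactamase gene and its native promoter. The annotation also picks up short backbone remnants (a bom fragment, lac promoter/operator and CAP site, lacI, SV40 promoter and MCS fragments), which appear to be leftover vector sequence rather than functional parts of the design. No mammalian selection marker is annotated.

The payload is a single open reading frame encoding a human codon-optimized Streptococcus pyogenes Cas9 nuclease carrying six substitutions: D1135M, S1136R, G1218R, E1219W, R1335M and T1337R, the "MRRWMR" combination named in the title. According to the associated publication title, it belongs to work on engineering custom Cas9 PAM variants; the record does not state which PAM this variant prefers. The annotation tool splits Cas9 into overlapping N- and C-terminal matches, but together these span one continuous coding sequence. At the C terminus, Cas9 is fused to a bipartite nuclear localization signal (BPNLS) and a 3xFLAG epitope, followed by a P2A self-cleaving peptide and EGFP, so that transfected cells produce nuclear-targeted, FLAG-detectable Cas9 and a separate green fluorescent marker from the same transcript. A bGH polyadenylation signal terminates the unit.

Transcription is driven by the CMV immediate-early enhancer and promoter for expression in human cells. A T7 promoter placed just upstream of the coding sequence additionally allows in vitro transcription with T7 RNA polymerase. No guide RNA cassette is present, so the guide must be supplied separately.
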