Addgene plasmid #223068: pCMV-T7-SpCas9(MRRWMR)-P2A-EGFP (RAS2816)
Purpose: pCMV and pT7 Human expression plasmid for SpCas9 enzyme with MRRWMR amino acids at positions 1135,1136,1218,1219,1335,T1337 with C-term BPNLS-P2A-EGFP
Depositing lab: Benjamin Kleinstiver. Publication: Custom CRISPR-Cas9 PAM variants via scalable engineering and machine learning. Silverstein RA, Kim N, Kroell AS, Walton RT, Delano J, Butcher RM, Pacesa M, Smith BK, Christie KA, Ha LL, Meis RJ, Clark AB, Spinner AD, Lazzarotto CR, Li Y, Matsubara A, Urbina EO, Dahl GA, Correia BE, Marks DS, Tsai SQ, Pinello L, De Ravin SS, Liu Q, Kleinstiver BP. Nature. 2025 Apr 22. doi: 10.1038/s41586-025-09021-y. PubMed 40262634.
Backbone
  Vector backbone: pCMV-T7-SpCas9-P2A-EGFP (RTW3027)
  Backbone manufacturer: Benjamin Kleinstiver, Addgene plasmid #139987
  Vector type: Mammalian Expression, CRISPR
Growth in bacteria
  Bacterial resistance: Ampicillin, 100 μg/mL
  Growth temperature: 37°C
  Growth strain: DH5alpha
  Copy number: High Copy
Gene/Insert
  Gene/Insert name: human codon optimized nuclease SpCas9(MRRWMR)-P2A-EGFP (alt names: RAS2816; SpCas9(MRRWMR))
  Species: Synthetic
  Mutation: SpCas9(MRRWMR)=D1135M, S1136R, G1218R, E1219W, R1335M, T1337R
  Promoter: CMV and T7
  Tag / fusion protein: BPNLS-3xFLAG-P2A-EGFP (C terminal on insert)
  Cloning method: Gibson Cloning
  Sequencing primers: 5′ oBK6928-CCAAGTCTCCACCCCATTGACG; 3′ oBK219-GGGAGTGGCACCTTCCAGGGTC
Terms and licenses: Academic/Nonprofit Terms; Industry Terms: Not Available to Industry
How to cite: pCMV-T7-SpCas9(MRRWMR)-P2A-EGFP (RAS2816) was a gift from Benjamin Kleinstiver (Addgene plasmid # 223068 ; http://n2t.net/addgene:223068 ; RRID:Addgene_223068)
